>Addgene plasmid #47042 | CS2-mCHY-dASUN | addgene partial sequence | sequence record 70592 | Sp6 5'-ATTTAGGTGACACTATAG-3'
TTCTTTTTGCAGGATCCATGGTGAGCAAGGGCGAGGAGGATAACATGGCCATCATCAAGGAGTCCATGCG
CTTCAAGGTGCACATGGAGGGCTCCGTGAACGGCCACGAGTTCGAGATCGAGGGCGAGGGCGAGGGCCGC
CCCTACGAGGGCACCCAGACCGCCAAGCTGAAGGTGACCAAGGGTGGCCCCCTGCCCTTCGCCTGGGACA
TCCTGTCCCCTCAGTTCATGTACGGCTCCAAGGCCTACGTGAAGCACCCCGCCGACATCCCCGACTACTT
GAAGCTGTCCTTCCCCGAGGGCTTCAAGTGGGAGCGCGTGATGAACTTCGAGGACGGCGGCGTGGTGACC
GTGACCCAGGACTCCTCCCTGCAGGACGGCGAGTTCATCTACAAGGTGAAGCTGCGCGGCACCAACTTCC
CCTCCGACGGCCCCGTAATGCAGAAGAAGACCATGGGCTGGGAGGCCTCCTCCGAGCGGATGTACCCCGA
GGACGGCGCCCTGAAGGGCGAGATCAAGCAGAGGCTGAAGCTGAAGGACGGCGGCCACTACGACGCTGAG
GTCAAGACCACCTACAAGGCCAAGAAGCCCGTGCAGCTGCCCGGCGCCTACAACGTCAACATCAAGTTGG
ACATCACCTCCCACAACGAGGACTACACCATCGTGGAACAGTACGAACGCGCCGAGGGCCGCCACTCCAC
CGGCGGCATGGACGAGCTGTACAAGGGCCGGCCAACCATGTTCGAACGCAACCAGAAGACCATCTTTGTG
CTGGACCACACCCGATACTTTAGCATCGCCAGCGAGGAGTACATCTCGATGGACTTCCTAAAGGGAAAAC
CATCTGCAGACGGCGGCGCAACAGGAGCGGCGGGAAATGCAACCGGCAGCGGTGGATCCCAATTCAGCAA
GAGCCTGTGGACATGCGCCTGCGAATCCTCCATCGAGTACTGCCGCGTGGTCTGGGATCTCTTTCCCGGC
AAAAAGCATGTGCGGTTTATTGTCTCGGACACGGCGGCGCATATCGTGAACACCTGGAGGCCCAGCACGC
AAAATATGGCGCACGTGATGAACGCAATGCTAATTGTGGGCGTGCCGTCGCGCAACGTACCCACATCTTC
TGACTACTCGGTA
