>Addgene plasmid #47042 | CS2-mCHY-dASUN | addgene partial sequence | sequence record 70593 | mCherry-F 5'-ccccgtaatgcagaagaaga-3'
GCCTCCTCCGAGCGGATGTACCCCGAGGACGGCGCCCTGAAGGGCGAGATCAAGCAGAGGCTGAAGCTGA
AGGACGGCGGCCACTACGACGCTGAGGTCAAGACCACCTACAAGGCCAAGAAGCCCGTGCAGCTGCCCGG
CGCCTACAACGTCAACATCAAGTTGGACATCACCTCCCACAACGAGGACTACACCATCGTGGAACAGTAC
GAACGCGCCGAGGGCCGCCACTCCACCGGCGGCATGGACGAGCTGTACAAGGGCCGGCCAACCATGTTCG
AACGCAACCAGAAGACCATCTTTGTGCTGGACCACACCCGATACTTTAGCATCGCCAGCGAGGAGTACAT
CTCGATGGACTTCCTAAAGGGAAAACCATCTGCAGACGGCGGCGCAACAGGAGCGGCGGGAAATGCAACC
GGCAGCGGTGGATCCCAATTCAGCAAGAGCCTGTGGACATGCGCCTGCGAATCCTCCATCGAGTACTGCC
GCGTGGTCTGGGATCTCTTTCCCGGCAAAAAGCATGTGCGGTTTATTGTCTCGGACACGGCGGCGCATAT
CGTGAACACCTGGAGGCCCAGCACGCAAAATATGGCGCACGTGATGAACGCAATGCTAATTGTGGGCGTG
CCGTCGCGCAACGTACCCACATCTTCTGACTACTCGGTAATCCATGGCCTGCGGGCCGCCATCGAAGCGC
TGGCGGAGCCCACCGATGAGCAGTTGGCGGCAATGGCCGACTTTGGGACCGACGAACTGCCGCGCATTCC
CAACAAGGGTCGCGTCATCTGCATAACTTCAGCGCGTGACAATACCAGCATGAAAAGCCTGGAGGACATC
TTTAACACCGTGCTGGTGCAGCAGAACACCCTAGCAGCTCCGCCCTCCAAGAAGGGACTGGTCATCGACC
ATTGCCACCTAGTTATCCTCAACATTGTGCCGCTGGGCGTTGAATCGTTGGTTACCAATCGCAGCCTGCT
CAAGATATCGCCGCTGCTTGATGTCGAGATCCACACAGTCAGTGCCCCGGATATTTCCTATAAGCTGACG
CACCTCATACTGAACCATTACGACCTAGCTAGTACCACGGTGACTAACATACCC
