[The description below was written by a language model from this plasmid's Addgene catalogue record.]
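Description:
CS2-mCHY-dASUN is a mammalian expression plasmid built on the CS2 backbone that encodes the Drosophila melanogaster Asunder protein (asun, also known as CG6814, Mat89Bb or IntS13) fused to an N-terminal mCherry tag. The roughly 2.1 kb fly coding sequence was inserted by restriction cloning between FseI and AscI sites, both of which remain intact, so the insert can be excised or exchanged. The mCherry sequence is supplied by the backbone, placing the red fluorescent protein upstream of and in frame with Asunder. The plasmid is propagated in E. coli under ampicillin selection; its copy number is listed as unknown. The record does not state the promoter, polyadenylation signal or origin of replication, and no feature table is available. CS2-family vectors generally drive expression from a CMV-derived promoter with an SV40 polyadenylation signal, but that is background knowledge about the vector family and not something documented for this construct.

The stated purpose is to serve as a fluorescent reporter for dASUN, allowing the localisation of the fly protein to be followed by red fluorescence in transfected cells. The associated study concerns the role of Asunder in recruiting dynein to the nucleus and tethering centrosomes to it at mitotic entry. This suggests the construct is suited to examining the subcellular distribution of the Drosophila homologue in cultured mammalian cells, or to testing whether it can functionally substitute for the human protein, although the record does not spell out the specific experiments.
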