Addgene plasmid #47042: CS2-mCHY-dASUN
Purpose: Fluorescent reported for dASUN
Depositing lab: Laura Lee. Depositing organization: Vanderbilt University. Publication: Human Asunder promotes dynein recruitment and centrosomal tethering to the nucleus at mitotic entry. Jodoin JN, Shboul M, Sitaram P, Zein-Sabatto H, Reversade B, Lee E, Lee LA. Mol Biol Cell. 2012 Dec;23(24):4713-24. doi: 10.1091/mbc.E12-07-0558. Epub 2012 Oct 24. PubMed 23097494.
Backbone
  Vector backbone: CS2
  Vector type: Mammalian Expression
Growth in bacteria
  Bacterial resistance: Ampicillin, 100 μg/mL
  Growth temperature: 37°C
  Growth strain: DH5alpha
  Copy number: Unknown
Gene/Insert
  Gene/Insert name: Asunder
  Species: D. melanogaster (fly)
  Insert size (bp): 2100
  Entrez Gene: asun (a.k.a. Dmel_CG6814, ASUN, Asu, Asun, CG6814, Dmel\CG6814, IntS13, Mat89Bb)
  Tag / fusion protein: mCHY (N terminal on backbone)
  Cloning method: Restriction Enzyme; 5′ cloning site Fse1 (not destroyed); 3′ cloning site Asc1 (not destroyed)
  Sequencing primers: 5′ atgttcgaacgcaaccagaag; 3′ gaggaatccgtacgtagttaa
Terms and licenses: Academic/Nonprofit Terms; Industry Terms: Not Available to Industry
How to cite: CS2-mCHY-dASUN was a gift from Laura Lee (Addgene plasmid # 47042 ; http://n2t.net/addgene:47042 ; RRID:Addgene_47042)
